>Addgene plasmid #103063 | pKSJ331 | addgene full sequence | sequence record 200638 | Addgene NGS Result
ATGGAAACCGCGGTAGCGTACTATAAAGATGGTGTTCCTTATGATGATAAGGGACAGGTAATTATTACTC
TTTTGAATGGTACTCCTGACGGGAGTGGCTCTGGCGGCGGAGGTGGAAAAGGAGGCAGTAAAAGTGAAAG
TTCTGCAGCTATTCATGCAACTGCTAAATGGTCTACTGCTCAATTAAAGAAAACACAGGCAGAGCAGGCT
GCCCGGGCAAAAGCTGCAGCGGAAGCACAGGCGAAAGCAAAGGCAAACAGGGATGCGCTGACTCAGCGCC
TGAAGGATATCGTGAATGAGGCTCTTCGTCACAATGCCTCACGTACGCCTTCAGCAACAGAGCTTGCTCA
TGCTAATAATGCAGCTATGCAGGCGGAAGCAGAGCGTTTGCGCCTTGCGAAAGCAGAAGAAAAAGCCCGT
AAAGAAGCGGAAGCAGCAGAAAAGGCTTTTCAGGAAGCAGAACAACGACGTAAAGAGATTGAACGGGAGA
AGGCTGAAACAGAACGCCAGTTGAAACTGGCTGAAGCTGAAGAGAAACGACTGGCTGCATTGAGTGAAGA
AGCTAAAGCTGTTGAGATCGCCCAAAAAAAACTTTCTGCTGCACAATCTGAAGTGGTGAAAATGGATGGA
GAGATTAAGACTCTCAATTCTCGTTTAAGCTCCAGTATCCATGCCCGTGATGCAGAAATGAAAACGCTCG
CTGGAAAACGAAATGAACTGGCTCAGGCATCCGCTAAATATAAAGAACTGGATGAGCTGGTCAAAAAACT
ATCACCAAGAGCCAATGATCCGCTTCAGAACCGTCCTTTTTTTGAAGCAACCAGACGACGGGTTGGGGCC
GGTAAGATTAGAGAAGAAAAACAAAAACAGGTAACAGCATCAGAAACACGTATTAACCGGATAAATGCTG
ATATAACTCAGATCCAGAAGGCTATTTCTCAGGTCAGTAATAATCGTAATGCCGGTATCGCTCGTGTTCA
TGAAGCTGAAGAAAATTTGAAAAAAGCACAGAATAATCTCCTTAATTCACAGATTAAGGATGCTGTTGAT
GCAACAGTTAGCTTTTATCAAACGCTGACTGAAAAATATGGTGAAAAATATTCGAAAATGGCACAGGAAC
TTGCTGATAAGTCTAAAGGTAAGAAAATCGGCAATGTGAATGAAGCTCTCGCTGCTTTTGAAAAATACAA
GGATGTTTTAAATAAGAAATTCAGCAAAGCCGATCGTGATGCTATTTTTAATGCGTTGGCATCGGTGAAG
TATGATGACTGGGCTAAACATTTAGATCAGTTTGCCAAGTACTTGAAGATTACGGGGCATGTTTCTTTTG
GATATGATGTGGTATCTGATATCCTAAAAATTAAGGATACAGGTGACTGGAAGCCACTATTTCTTACATT
AGAGAAGAAAGCTGCAGATGCAGGGGTGAGTTATGTTGTTGCTTTACTTTTTAGCTTGCTTGCTGGAACT
ACATTAGGTATTTGGGGTATTGCTATTGTTACAGGAATTCTATGCTCCTATATTGATAAGAATAAACTTA
ATACTATAAATGAGGTGTTAGGGATTTAATTATTCTTTATTGATATAAAAAGTCCTAGCAATCCAAATGG
GATTGCTAGGACCAAACAAAGTAGATTATATAGCATAAATAGGTTTAATTTTGCTACGGGGGCGTTATTT
AGGTTTTTTCTTCTTTCGAAAAAATCTTTCTTTATGAAGTTAAAAGCTATGTATTCAATAGCATATTTTG
AATATGGACATAGAATAGTGCTTATCACTATTGCATATAGCATCTTATCTGACACAAGGAAATAATACCC
TTCGCTGTTTTTTGTTATAAGGTATATATATATAAGTGTGCAGTACAGGCCAAATAAAATATTTTTTATG
TAGTATCTTAAGCTCATAAATTAAACCTCGCCATATATTCTTTTCATTTTATAAGGATCGAGTTATGAGG
AAAAGATTTTTTGTGGGAATATTCGCGATAAACCTCCTTGTTGGATGGGATCCTCTAGAGTCGACCTGCA
GGCATGCAAGCTTGGCGTAATCATGGTCATAGCTGTTTCCTGTGTGAAATTGTTATCCGCTCACAATTCC
ACACAACATACGAGCCGGAAGCATAAAGTGTAAAGCCTGGGGTGCCTAATGAGTGAGCTAACTCACATTA
ATTGCGTTGCGCTCACTGCCCGCTTTCCAGTCGGGAAACCTGTCGTGCCAGCTGCATTAATGAATCGGCC
AACGCGCGGGGAGAGGCGGTTTGCGTATTGGGCGCTCTTCCGCTTCCTCGCTCACTGACTCGCTGCGCTC
GGTCGTTCGGCTGCGGCGAGCGGTATCAGCTCACTCAAAGGCGGTAATACGGTTATCCACAGAATCAGGG
GATAACGCAGGAAAGAACATGTGAGCAAAAGGCCAGCAAAAGGCCAGGAACCGTAAAAAGGCCGCGTTGC
TGGCGTTTTTCCATAGGCTCCGCCCCCCTGACGAGCATCACAAAAATCGACGCTCAAGTCAGAGGTGGCG
AAACCCGACAGGACTATAAAGATACCAGGCGTTTCCCCCTGGAAGCTCCCTCGTGCGCTCTCCTGTTCCG
ACCCTGCCGCTTACCGGATACCTGTCCGCCTTTCTCCCTTCGGGAAGCGTGGCGCTTTCTCATAGCTCAC
GCTGTAGGTATCTCAGTTCGGTGTAGGTCGTTCGCTCCAAGCTGGGCTGTGTGCACGAACCCCCCGTTCA
GCCCGACCGCTGCGCCTTATCCGGTAACTATCGTCTTGAGTCCAACCCGGTAAGACACGACTTATCGCCA
CTGGCAGCAGCCACTGGTAACAGGATTAGCAGAGCGAGGTATGTAGGCGGTGCTACAGAGTTCTTGAAGT
GGTGGCCTAACTACGGCTACACTAGAAGAACAGTATTTGGTATCTGCGCTCTGCTGAAGCCAGTTACCTT
CGGAAAAAGAGTTGGTAGCTCTTGATCCGGCAAACAAACCACCGCTGGTAGCGGTGGTTTTTTTGTTTGC
AAGCAGCAGATTACGCGCAGAAAAAAAGGATCTCAAGAAGATCCTTTGATCTTTTCTACGGGGTCTGACG
CTCAGTGGAACGAAAACTCACGTTAAGGGATTTTGGTCATGAGATTATCAAAAAGGATCTTCACCTAGAT
CCTTTTAAATTAAAAATGAAGTTTTAAATCAATCTAAAGTATATATGAGTAAACTTGGTCTGACAGTTAC
CAATGCTTAATCAGTGAGGCACCTATCTCAGCGATCTGTCTATTTCGTTCATCCATAGTTGCCTGACTCC
CCGTCGTGTAGATAACTACGATACGGGAGGGCTTACCATCTGGCCCCAGTGCTGCAATGATACCGCGAGA
CCCACGCTCACCGGCTCCAGATTTATCAGCAATAAACCAGCCAGCCGGAAGGGCCGAGCGCAGAAGTGGT
CCTGCAACTTTATCCGCCTCCATCCAGTCTATTAATTGTTGCCGGGAAGCTAGAGTAAGTAGTTCGCCAG
TTAATAGTTTGCGCAACGTTGTTGCCATTGCTACAGGCATCGTGGTGTCACGCTCGTCGTTTGGTATGGC
TTCATTCAGCTCCGGTTCCCAACGATCAAGGCGAGTTACATGATCCCCCATGTTGTGCAAAAAAGCGGTT
AGCTCCTTCGGTCCTCCGATCGTTGTCAGAAGTAAGTTGGCCGCAGTGTTATCACTCATGGTTATGGCAG
CACTGCATAATTCTCTTACTGTCATGCCATCCGTAAGATGCTTTTCTGTGACTGGTGAGTACTCAACCAA
GTCATTCTGAGAATAGTGTATGCGGCGACCGAGTTGCTCTTGCCCGGCGTCAATACGGGATAATACCGCG
CCACATAGCAGAACTTTAAAAGTGCTCATCATTGGAAAACGTTCTTCGGGGCGAAAACTCTCAAGGATCT
TACCGCTGTTGAGATCCAGTTCGATGTAACCCACTCGTGCACCCAACTGATCTTCAGCATCTTTTACTTT
CACCAGCGTTTCTGGGTGAGCAAAAACAGGAAGGCAAAATGCCGCAAAAAAGGGAATAAGGGCGACACGG
AAATGTTGAATACTCATACTCTTCCTTTTTCAATATTATTGAAGCATTTATCAGGGTTATTGTCTCATGA
GCGGATACATATTTGAATGTATTTAGAAAAATAAACAAATAGGGGTTCCGCGCACATTTCCCCGAAAAGT
GCCACCTGACGTCTAAGAAACCATTATTATCATGACATTAACCTATAAAAATAGGCGTATCACGAGGCCC
TTTCGTCTCGCGCGTTTCGGTGATGACGGTGAAAACCTCTGACACATGCAGCTCCCGGAGACGGTCACAG
CTTGTCTGTAAGCGGATGCCGGGAGCAGACAAGCCCGTCAGGGCGCGTCAGCGGGTGTTGGCGGGTGTCG
GGGCTGGCTTAACTATGCGGCATCAGAGCAGATTGTACTGAGAGTGCACCATATGCGGTGTGAAATACCG
CACAGATGCGTAAGGAGAAAATACCGCATCAGGCGCCATTCGCCATTCAGGCTGCGCAACTGTTGGGAAG
GGCGATCGGTGCGGGCCTCTTCGCTATTACGCCAGCTGGCGAAAGGGGGATGTGCTGCAAGGCGATTAAG
TTGGGTAACGCCAGGGTTTTCCCAGTCACGACGTTGTAAAACGACGGCCAGTGAATTCGAGCTCGGTACC
GGAAGTCCACAGTCTTGACAGGGAAAATGCAGCGGCGTAGCTTTTATGCTGTATATAAAACCAGTGGTTA
TATGTACAGTATTTATTTTTAACTTATTGTTTTAAAAGTCAAAGAGGATTTTATA
Features (pLannotate 1.2.2; 14 found; start..end, strand, type, name):
      1..1566    +  CDS            cea: CEA1_ECOLX - Experimental evidence at protein level: Swiss-Prot protein existence level 1. Colicins are polypeptide toxins produced by and active against E.coli and closely related bacteria. From Escherichia coli.
   1569..1907    -  CDS            imm: IMM1_ECOLX - Protein predicted: Swiss-Prot protein existence level 4. This protein is able to protect a cell, which harbors the plasmid ColE1 encoding colicin E1, against colicin E1. From Escherichia coli.
   1955..2005    +  CDS            lys (fragment): LYS3_ECOLX - Protein inferred from homology: Swiss-Prot protein existence level 3. Lysis proteins are required for both colicin release and partial cell lysis. From Escherichia coli.
   2007..2043    +  misc_feature   MCS (fragment): pUC18/19 multiple cloning site
   2080..2096    -  protein_bind   lac operator: The lac repressor binds to the lac operator to inhibit transcription in E. coli. This inhibition can be relieved by adding lactose or isopropyl-β-D-thiogalactopyranoside (IPTG). lac repressor encoded by lacI
   2104..2134    -  promoter       lac promoter: promoter for the E. coli lac operon
   2149..2170    -  protein_bind   CAP binding site: CAP binding activates transcription in the presence of cAMP. E. coli catabolite activator protein
   2183..2275    -  CDS            lacI (fragment): lac repressor; lacI; The lac repressor binds to the lac operator to inhibit transcription in E. coli. This inhibition can be relieved by adding lactose or isopropyl-β-D-thiogalactopyranoside (IPTG).
   2458..3046    -  rep_origin     ori: high-copy-number ColE1/pMB1/pBR322/pUC origin of replication
   3217..4077    -  CDS            AmpR: β-lactamase; bla; confers resistance to ampicillin, carbenicillin, and related antibiotics
   4078..4182    -  promoter       AmpR promoter: bla
   4277..4312    +  CDS            rop (fragment): Rop protein, which maintains plasmids at low copy number; rop
   4414..4513    +  misc_feature   bom (fragment): basis of mobility region from pBR322
   4519..4676    -  CDS            lacZα (fragment): LacZα fragment of β-galactosidase; lacZ fragment
