[The description below was written by a language model from this plasmid's Addgene catalogue record and pLannotate feature annotations shown in this document.]
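Description:
pKSJ331 is a high-copy bacterial expression plasmid built on pUC19, carrying a segment of about 2.1 kb from the natural E. coli plasmid ColE1 inserted between the KpnI and BamHI sites of the polylinker. It replicates from the pUC-type ColE1/pMB1 origin and is selected with ampicillin through the β-lactamase gene and its own promoter. The catalogue lists a total size of about 4.9 kb, and the sequenced record is 4,815 nt. Remnants of the pUC19 lac region (lac promoter, operator, CAP site, a lacZα fragment and part of the multiple cloning site) flank the insert. The annotation also picks up short rop and bom fragments, whose origin the record does not explain.

The insert contains the colicin E1 structural gene (cea), encoding the pore-forming toxin, followed immediately by the E1 immunity gene (imm) on the opposite strand. Each gene is driven by its native ColE1 promoter rather than by the vector's lac promoter. The immunity protein protects the producing cell from the colicin it makes. Only a short fragment of the downstream lysis (kil) gene is present, so no intact lysis protein is encoded. Because lysis proteins are needed for colicin release and partial cell lysis, colicin would be expected to accumulate without that lysis. The record notes that colicin production from the native promoter is induced with mitomycin C, consistent with DNA-damage (SOS) control of colicin promoters. The plasmid serves as a source for producing colicin E1 protein, and it was deposited in connection with work on the channel-forming domains of colicins.
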