Addgene plasmid #103063: pKSJ331
Purpose: Expresses colicin E1 and E1 immunity protein without E1 lysis (kil) gene
Depositing lab: Alan Finkelstein & Karen Jakes. Depositing organization: Albert Einstein College of Medicine. Publication: Identification of channel-lining amino acid residues in the hydrophobic segment of colicin Ia. Kienker PK, Jakes KS, Finkelstein A. J Gen Physiol. 2008 Dec;132(6):693-707. doi: 10.1085/jgp.200810042. PubMed 19029376.
Backbone
  Vector backbone: pUC19
  Backbone manufacturer: NEB
  Backbone size w/o insert (bp): 2686
  Total vector size (bp): 4900
  Vector type: Bacterial Expression
Growth in bacteria
  Bacterial resistance: Ampicillin, 100 μg/mL
  Growth temperature: 37°C
  Growth strain: TG1
  Growth instructions: Use TG1 cells for expression. Induced colicin production with mitomycin C, 0.5 ug/ml
  Copy number: High Copy
Gene/Insert
  Gene/Insert name: Colicin E1 and E1 immunity protein
  Species: E. coli
  Insert size (bp): 2100
  GenBank ID: J01566.1
  Promoter: colicin promotor from ColE1
  Cloning method: Restriction Enzyme; 5′ cloning site KpnI (not destroyed); 3′ cloning site BamHI (not destroyed)
  Sequencing primers: 5′ ggatatgatgtggtatctgat
Terms and licenses: Academic/Nonprofit Terms; Industry Terms: Not Available to Industry
Depositor comments: Insert was cloned from ~base pair 5015 to ~500 of the circular ColE1 plasmid, where numbering begins within the colicin E1 gene. The ColE1 sequences include both the promoter for colicin E1 and for E1 immunity protein, which is transcribed in the opposite direction from the colicin gene. The cloned DNA does not include the intact kil (lysis protein) gene.
How to cite: pKSJ331 was a gift from Alan Finkelstein & Karen Jakes (Addgene plasmid # 103063 ; http://n2t.net/addgene:103063 ; RRID:Addgene_103063)
